Addgene plasmid #42627: pLenti-ZNF668
Depositing lab: Shiaw-Yih Lin. Depositing organization: University of Texas MD Anderson Cancer Center. Publication: ZNF668 functions as a tumor suppressor by regulating p53 stability and function in breast cancer. Hu R, Peng G, Dai H, Breuer EK, Stemke-Hale K, Li K, Gonzalez-Angulo AM, Mills GB, Lin SY. Cancer Res. 2011 Oct 15;71(20):6524-34. doi: 10.1158/0008-5472.CAN-11-0853. Epub 2011 Aug 18. PubMed 21852383.
Backbone
  Vector backbone: pLenti4/V5-Dest
  Backbone manufacturer: Invitrogen
  Backbone size w/o insert (bp): 8600
  Vector type: Mammalian Expression, Lentiviral
  Selectable markers: Zeocin
Growth in bacteria
  Bacterial resistance: Ampicillin, 100 μg/mL
  Growth temperature: 37°C
  Growth strain: Stbl3
  Copy number: High Copy
Gene/Insert
  Gene/Insert name: ZNF668 (alt name: zinc finger protein 668)
  Species: H. sapiens (human)
  Insert size (bp): 1860
  GenBank ID: NM_024706.3
  Entrez Gene: ZNF668
  Tag / fusion protein: V5 (C terminal on insert)
  Cloning method: Gateway Cloning
  Sequencing primers: 5′ CMV Forward; 3′ V5 Reverse
Terms and licenses: Academic/Nonprofit Terms; Industry Terms: Not Available to Industry
How to cite: pLenti-ZNF668 was a gift from Shiaw-Yih Lin (Addgene plasmid # 42627 ; http://n2t.net/addgene:42627 ; RRID:Addgene_42627)
