[The description below was written by a language model from this plasmid's Addgene catalogue record.]
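Description:
pLenti-ZNF668 is a lentiviral mammalian expression plasmid built on the commercial pLenti4/V5-DEST Gateway destination backbone (about 8.6 kb without insert). It carries the human ZNF668 (zinc finger protein 668) coding sequence, an insert of roughly 1.86 kb introduced by Gateway recombination. The insert is fused at its C terminus to a V5 epitope tag, which allows the expressed protein to be detected or immunoprecipitated with anti-V5 antibodies. The record does not explicitly name the promoter, but the listed 5′ sequencing primer is a CMV forward primer, which suggests that a CMV promoter lies upstream of the insert. No feature table is provided, so the LTRs, packaging signal and other lentiviral elements expected in a transfer vector of this type cannot be confirmed in detail from the record.

In bacteria the plasmid is maintained at high copy under ampicillin selection. The recommended host is a recombination-deficient strain, as is typical for lentiviral plasmids, whose repeated LTR sequences are prone to rearrangement. In mammalian cells, Zeocin is the selectable marker, so stably transduced or transfected populations can be enriched.

As a lentiviral transfer vector, the plasmid would be used with packaging components to produce viral particles that integrate the ZNF668-V5 cassette into target cells. It can also be used for direct transfection. The associated publication describes ZNF668 as a tumor suppressor that regulates p53 stability and function in breast cancer, which fits use of this construct for ectopic expression or reconstitution of tagged ZNF668 in functional studies.
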