>Addgene plasmid #42627 | pLenti-ZNF668 | addgene partial sequence | sequence record 61056 | pBABE3  5'-ACCCTAACTGACACACATTCC-3'
TACGCGTAGAATCGAGACCGAGGAGAGGGTTAGGGATAGGCTTACCTTCGAACCGCGGGCCCTCTAGACT
CGAGCGGCCGCCACTGTGCTGGATATCAACCACTTTGTACAAGAAAGCTGGGTCGGCGCGCCCACCCTTG
GCCGGCCCCTCTTCAGGCATTCCTAGCAAAGCCACCAGGGGCTCCAGGGGTGTGGGGGTCCCCATGGGCA
CAGGGTGGGTGCGTTCATGCTTGCGCAAGTCGCTGGCACTCAAGAAGGCCTTGGGACAATGGGGGCAGGT
GTAGGGGCGCACTGAGCTGTGAGTGCGGCTGTGTTTGCGCAGCCCAGCCCGGTCAGAGAAGCTCTTGCCG
CACTGGGTGCAGGGGAAGGGCCGGAGCTCCGGGTGTGAGCGCTCGTGCCGACGCAGCAGCGTCATTGTGG
AGAAGGTCTCCTTGCACTCTCGGCACACAAACTGGGGGGGCTTCTCGTCAGCCTCCTCACCCCCCGCCTC
GCCTGCCCCTTCCAAGGGACCAGGAGCCTCCCGGACACCAGCATCTTGGCATTCCACATGCTCCACCGTC
ATGCCCACCACCTGCCACTGTGTGGCCATCACACCACCTGACTCCGGGGGCAGCCCTAGCAGCCCTGCTG
GAGGGTCCCCCAGCCCCGCCCCTGCTGCCGGGGCGGCTGAACTCTCACCTGCCACGCCCACAGGCAGCGC
CAACCCCACCACCAGCTCCTGTGCAGGGGGCACACCCGCGGCCTCACTGCTTCGATGGGTCCGCTCGTGC
TTCCTCAGGCTCGACGACACCACAAA
